Addgene plasmid #106141: pCfB4782
Purpose: (Empty Backbone) EasyCloneYALI system-based yeast integrative vector carrying loxP-flanked nourseothricin-resistance marker, integration into Yarrowia lipolytica chromosomal location IntC_2, USER site for cloning, amp resistance
Depositing lab: Irina Borodina. Depositing organization: Danmarks Tekniske Universitet. Publication: EasyCloneYALI: CRISPR/Cas9-Based Synthetic Toolbox for Engineering of the Yeast Yarrowia lipolytica. Holkenbrink C, Dam MI, Kildegaard KR, Beder J, Dahlin J, Domenech Belda D, Borodina I. Biotechnol J. 2018 Jan 29. doi: 10.1002/biot.201700543. PubMed 29377615.
Backbone
  Vector backbone: Unknown
  Vector type: Yeast Expression
  Selectable markers: nourseothricin
Growth in bacteria
  Bacterial resistance: Ampicillin, 100 μg/mL
  Growth temperature: 37°C
  Growth strain: DH5alpha
  Copy number: High Copy
Gene/Insert
  Gene/Insert name: None
Terms and licenses: Academic/Nonprofit Terms; Industry Terms: Not Available to Industry
Depositor comments: Selectable marker: nourseothricin
How to cite: pCfB4782 was a gift from Irina Borodina (Addgene plasmid # 106141 ; http://n2t.net/addgene:106141 ; RRID:Addgene_106141)
