[The description below was written by a language model from this plasmid's Addgene catalogue record and pLannotate feature annotations shown in this document.]
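Description:
pCfB4782 is an empty integrative backbone from the EasyCloneYALI toolbox, a vector set built for genome engineering of the oleaginous yeast Yarrowia lipolytica. It carries no insert. Instead it provides a USER cloning site into which expression cassettes can be assembled, and the resulting construct is designed to integrate into the chromosomal locus designated IntC_2 rather than to replicate autonomously in yeast. No yeast origin of replication is annotated, which fits this integrative design. In E. coli the 6.6 kb plasmid is maintained through a high-copy ColE1/pUC-type origin and selected with ampicillin via the bla gene and its promoter.

The yeast selection cassette consists of a streptothricin acetyltransferase coding sequence (annotated as sta from Streptomyces lavendulae), which confers nourseothricin resistance, followed by a CYC1 terminator fragment. The promoter driving this marker is not annotated in the feature table. Two loxP sites bracket the cassette, so Cre recombinase can remove the marker after integration and allow it to be reused in successive rounds of strain construction. The unannotated stretches on either side of this region presumably contain the IntC_2 homology arms and the USER site, although the automated annotation does not identify them. Several other hits are probably backbone remnants or chance similarity rather than functional parts. These include the two minimal FRT sites, the fragment resembling S. cerevisiae HUL5, the short KanR and lacZα fragments, and the rrnB terminator and 5S rRNA segments. The plasmid is typically used as a starting vector for stable, marker-recyclable insertion of genes or pathways into Y. lipolytica.
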