Features (pLannotate 1.2.2; 15 found; start..end, strand, type, name):
    487..520     +  protein_bind   FRT (minimal): supports FLP-mediated excision but not integration (Turan and Bode, 2011) FLP recombinase from the Saccharomyces cerevisiae 2μ plasmid
   1914..2348    -  CDS            HUL5 (fragment): HUL5_YEAST - Experimental evidence at protein level: Swiss-Prot protein existence level 1. Probable E3 ubiquitin-protein ligase which accepts ubiquitin from an E2 ubiquitin-conjugating enzyme in the form of a thioester and then directly transfers the ubiquitin to targeted substrates. Non essential. From Saccharomyces cerevisiae (strain ATCC 204508 / S288c) (Baker's yeast).
   2376..2409    -  protein_bind   loxP: Cre-mediated recombination occurs in the 8-bp core sequence (GCATACAT). Cre recombinase
   2944..3507    +  CDS            sta: STA_STRLA - Experimental evidence at protein level: Swiss-Prot protein existence level 1. Involved in resistance to streptothricin, a broad-spectrum antibiotic produced by streptomycetes. Detoxifies streptothricin via acetylation of the beta amino group of the first beta-lysyl moiety of streptothricin. From Streptomyces lavendulae.
   3511..3744    +  terminator     CYC1 terminator (fragment): S. cerevisiae CYC1; transcription terminator for CYC1
   3744..3777    -  protein_bind   loxP: Cre-mediated recombination occurs in the 8-bp core sequence (GCATACAT). Cre recombinase
   4342..4375    -  protein_bind   FRT (minimal): supports FLP-mediated excision but not integration (Turan and Bode, 2011) FLP recombinase from the Saccharomyces cerevisiae 2μ plasmid
   4419..4459    -  terminator     rrnB T1 terminator (fragment): transcription terminator T1 from the E. coli rrnB gene
   4461..4576    -  ncRNA          5S rRNA: Accession: RF00001 - 5S ribosomal RNA
   4607..4631    +  CDS            KanR (fragment): aminoglycoside phosphotransferase; aph(3')-Ia; confers resistance to kanamycin
   4661..4757    +  promoter       AmpR promoter (fragment): bla
   4760..5620    +  CDS            AmpR: β-lactamase; bla; confers resistance to ampicillin, carbenicillin, and related antibiotics
   5742..6330    +  rep_origin     ori: high-copy-number ColE1/pMB1/pBR322/pUC origin of replication
   6555..6572    +  terminator     rrnB T2 terminator (fragment): transcription terminator T2 from the E. coli rrnB gene
   6597..17      -  CDS            lacZα (fragment) (across the origin): LacZα fragment of β-galactosidase; lacZ fragment
>Addgene plasmid #106141 | pCfB4782 | addgene full sequence | sequence record 205315 | Addgene NGS Result
GTAAAACGACGGCCAGTCTTAAGCTCGGGCCCCCTGGGCGGTTCTGATAACGAGTAATCGTTAATCCGCA
AATAACGTAAAAACCCGCTTCGGCGGGTTTTTTTATGGGGGGAGTTTAGGGAAAGAGCATTTGTCAGAAT
ATTTAAGGGCGCCTGTCACTTTGCTTGATATATGAGAATTATTTAACCTTATAAATGAGAAAAAAGCAAC
GCACTTTAAATAAGATACGTTGCTTTTTCGATTGATGAACACCTATAATTAAACTATTCATCTATTATTT
ATGATTTTTTGTATATACAATATTTCTAGTTTGTTAAAGAGAATTAAGAAAATAAATCTCGAAAATAATA
AAGGGAAAATCAGTTTTTGATATCAAAATTATACATGTCAACGATAATACAAAATATAATACAAACTATA
AGATGTTATCAGTATTTATTATGCATTTAGAATAAATTTTGTGTCGCCCTTATTCGACTCACTATAGAAG
TTCCTATTCTCTAGAAAGTATAGGAACTTCACTTCATTTTATTTAAATTTGCGGCCGCGAATGCGTGCGA
TAATTCGACGACCTGAACACTCGGCGACTCATTGAAATACCGGTTGGTGTTTCTGGACAGGTGTCAATGG
ACGATTCGTGGAGAAAGCTCACTTGTGGAGATGGGTATCTGGAGACACCGAAAGAGATCAACTTGTAGGT
ATTGTTTTGAATGCTTCTCTGGGTGGTTGCGCACCCGCTCTATCCTTCGAACACAGGCCCCAGGGTGATG
TGGGATATGGTCAATGAGATGTTTGCCAACAAGTACCAACTTCGTGAAGACGAAGATCCACCTTCCACCT
TGGTGATGGGCCAGAGACGCGAAGGACGACATCCAACAACAACAACAACAACAACAACAACAACAACCGC
AGCAGCAGAAACGATACGAGGACTGCGCTTCTGAGGCTGGAAACAGCAGTGTTCAGCTTATGGTCAACGA
GAAACACAATCTCGCTCCGGACTGCTACAAGCCGTCTAAGACTACACAAAGCTAACAGACAAATGTAGGT
CTTAGATGGAAACGTGCAACGCTTACGCAACTAACATGAATGAATACGATATACATCAAAGACTATGATA
CGCAGTATTGCACACTGTACGAGTAAGGGCACTAGCCACTGCACTCAAGTGAAACCGTTGCCCGGGTACG
AGTATGAGTATGTACAGTATGTTTAGTATTGTACTTGGACAATGCTTGTATCGTACATTCTCAAGTGTCA
AACATAAATATCCGTTGCTATATCCTCGCACCACCACGTAGCTCGCTATATCCCTGTGTTGAATCCATCC
ATCTTGGATTGCCAATTGTGCACACAGAACCGGGCACTCACTTCCCCATCCACACTTCAACGGAATGCGT
GCGATCGCGTGCATTCCTTCTGTTCGGAATCAACCTCAAGGTTAACGGCCACGATCCCCTCGTTGTTACT
CTTGGTCAGCCCATTGTCGGTAACGCTGGCTTTGCTAACTGGGTCGATAAACTCTTCTTTGGCCAGGAGA
ACCCCGATGTCTCCAAGGTGTCCAAAGACCGAAAGCTCTACCGAATCACCCACCGAGGAGATATCGTCCC
TCAAGTGCCCTTCTGGGACGGTTACCAGCACTGCTCTGGTGAGGTCTTTATTGACTGGCCCCTGATCCAC
CCTCCTCTCTCCAACGTTGTCATGTGCCAGGGCCAGAGCAATAAACAGTGCTCTGCCGGTAACACTCTGC
TCCAGCAGGTCAATGTGATTGGAAACCATCTGCAGTACTTCGTCACCGAGGGTGTCTGTGGTATCTAAGC
TATTTATCACTCTTTACAACTTCTACCTCAACTATCTACTTTAATAAATGAATATCGTTTATTCTCTATG
ATTACTGTATATGCGTTCCTCTAAGACAAATCGAAACCAGCATGCGATCGAATGGCATACAAAAGTTTCT
TCCGAAGTTGATCAATGTCCTGATAGTCAGGCAGCTTGAGAAGATTGACACAGGTGGAGGCCGTAGGGAA
CCGATCAACCTGTCTACCAGCGTTACGAATGGCAAATGACGGGTTCAAAGCCTTGAATCCTTGCAATGGT
GCCTTGGATACTGATGTCACAAACTTAAGAAGCAGCCGCTTGTCCTCTTCCTCGAAACTCTCAAACACAG
TCCAGAAGTCCTTTATAGTTTGATCTGTATCCAGATAGCCTCCGTAATTGGTGTGTGTCTTCAAATCCCA
GACGTCCACATTGGCATGTCCTCCACTGATAAGCATTTGAAGTTCATCTGCGTTGAACATTGAGACCCAC
GAAGGGTCAATGAGCTGGTATAGACCGCCCAAGAATGCATCTGAGAACAGCTGAAGCTTCGTACGATAAC
TTCGTATAATGTATGCTATACGAAGTTATAGAGACCGGGTTGGCGGCGCATTTGTGTCCCAAAAAACAGC
CCCAATTGCCCCAATTGACCCCAAATTGACCCAGTAGCGGGCCCAACCCCGGCGAGAGCCCCCTTCTCCC
CACATATCAAACCTCCCCCGGTTCCCACACTTGCCGTTAAGGGCGTAGGGTACTGCAGTCTGGAATCTAC
GCTTGTTCAGACTTTGTACTAGTTTCTTTGTCTGGCCATCCGGGTAACCCATGCCGGACGCAAAATAGAC
TACTGAAAATTTTTTTGCTTTGTGGTTGGGACTTTAGCCAAGGGTATAAAAGACCACCGTCCCCGAATTA
CCTTTCCTCTTCTTTTCTCTCTCTCCTTGTCAACTCACACCCGAAATCGTTAAGCATTTCCTTCTGAGTA
TAAGAATCATTCAAAATGGTGAGTTTCAGAGGCAGCAGCAATTGCCACGGGCTTTGAGCACACGGCCGGG
TGTGGTCCCATTCCCATCGACACAAGACGCCACGTCATCCGACCAGCACTTTTTGCAGTACTAACCGCAG
GGTACTACTTTGGATGATACTGCTTACAGATACAGAACTTCTGTTCCAGGTGATGCTGAAGCTATTGAAG
CTTTGGATGGTTCTTTCACTACTGACACTGTTTTCAGAGTTACTGCTACTGGTGATGGTTTCACTTTGAG
AGAAGTTCCAGTTGATCCACCATTGACTAAGGTTTTTCCAGATGATGAATCCGATGACGAATCTGATGAT
GGTGAAGATGGTGATCCAGATTCTAGAACTTTTGTTGCTTATGGTGATGACGGTGACTTGGCTGGTTTTG
TTGTTGTTTCTTATTCTGGTTGGAATAGAAGATTGACCGTCGAAGATATTGAAGTTGCTCCAGAACATAG
AGGTCATGGTGTTGGTAGAGCTTTGATGGGTTTGGCTACTGAATTTGCTAGAGAAAGAGGTGCTGGTCAT
TTGTGGTTGGAAGTTACTAATGTTAACGCTCCAGCTATTCATGCCTATAGAAGAATGGGTTTTACCTTGT
GTGGTTTGGATACTGCATTATACGATGGTACTGCATCAGATGGTGAACAAGCCTTGTATATGTCTATGCC
ATGTCCATGATCATGTAATTAGTTATGTCACGCTTACATTCACGCCCTCCCCCCACATCCGCTCTAACCG
AAAAGGAAGGAGTTAGACAACCTGAAGTCTAGGTCCCTATTTATTTTTTTATAGTTATGTTAGTATTAAG
AACGTTATTTATATTTCAAATTTTTCTTTTTTTTCTGTACAGACGCGTGTACGCATGTAACATTATACTG
AAAACCTTGCTTGAGAAGGTTTTGGGACGCTCGATAACTTCGTATAATGTATGCTATACGAAGTTATGTG
ATATCAGATCCACTAGTGGCCTAGAACTCCTCGGATACCTCCGAGTGTGCAGCCCACAATTATAGGGTCG
AGACTGAAGTCAGGATGCAGTCGTCGAGATCGCCGAATTGAGCAGTGTCAGGAACCTGAACAGCTGAATG
AAGATGCCGAAATGAGAGCTAGAATTAAGCCGAAAGAGCTGGAACTGGAACTGGAGCTGGAATTGGAGAG
TGACGATTCCCTACAAGTTGGCAATGGTACTGGCCCAGTCATTCTCTGTCTATTTCATCGAAGAGCATCT
GTGGGGTGAGTACTACCCTGTAGTACATTGTGCTGTGTCCTTGTGGATTAGTGCCACTCTAGAGGCTATA
TAGACAGCAATGGTATACCATTCGCACAGCAGTTTCACTGTATAGTACACCATGGGACTCTGATCCTCTC
TACCGAGGTCTGGTTGGTTTTGACAGGCGTTTTTATCAGGCGTTTTTATCAGGCGTTTTTATCAGGCGTT
TTTATCAGGCGTTTTTGTCAGGCGTTTCAATCATCGCGTGCATTCGCGGCCGCATTTAAATCCCCACTTC
AGAAGTTCCTATACTTTCTAGAGAATAGGAACTTCACTATAGAGTCGAATAAGGGCGACACCCCATAATT
AGCCCGGGCGAAAGGCCCAGTCTTTCGACTGAGCCTTTCGTTTTATTTGATGCCTGGCAGTTCCCTACTC
TCGCATGGGGAGTCCCCACACTACCATCGGCGCTACGGCGTTTCACTTCTGAGTTCGGCATGGGGTCAGG
TGGGACCACCGCGCTACTGCCGCCAGGCAAACAAGGGGTGTTATGAGCCATATTCAGGTATAAATGGGCT
CGCGATAATGTTCAGAATTGGTTAATTGGTTGTAACACTGACCCCTATTTGTTTATTTTTCTAAATACAT
TCAAATATGTATCCGCTCATGAGACAATAACCCTGATAAATGCTTCAATAATATTGAAAAAGGAAGAATA
TGAGTATTCAACATTTCCGTGTCGCCCTTATTCCCTTTTTTGCGGCATTTTGCCTTCCTGTTTTTGCTCA
CCCAGAAACGCTGGTGAAAGTAAAAGATGCTGAAGATCAGTTGGGTGCACGAGTGGGTTACATCGAACTG
GATCTCAACAGCGGTAAGATCCTTGAGAGTTTTCGCCCCGAAGAACGTTTTCCAATGATGAGCACTTTTA
AAGTTCTGCTATGTGGCGCGGTATTATCCCGTATTGACGCCGGGCAAGAGCAACTCGGTCGCCGCATACA
CTATTCTCAGAATGACTTGGTTGAGTACTCACCAGTCACAGAAAAGCATCTTACGGATGGCATGACAGTA
AGAGAATTATGCAGTGCTGCCATAACCATGAGTGATAACACTGCGGCCAACTTACTTCTGACAACGATCG
GAGGACCGAAGGAGCTAACCGCTTTTTTGCACAACATGGGGGATCATGTAACTCGCCTTGATCGTTGGGA
ACCGGAGCTGAATGAAGCCATACCAAACGACGAGCGTGACACCACGATGCCTGTAGCGATGGCAACAACG
TTGCGCAAACTATTAACTGGCGAACTACTTACTCTAGCTTCCCGGCAACAATTAATAGACTGGATGGAGG
CGGATAAAGTTGCAGGACCACTTCTGCGCTCGGCCCTTCCGGCTGGCTGGTTTATTGCTGATAAATCCGG
AGCCGGTGAGCGTGGTTCTCGCGGTATCATCGCAGCGCTGGGGCCAGATGGTAAGCCCTCCCGTATCGTA
GTTATCTACACGACGGGGAGTCAGGCAACTATGGATGAACGAAATAGACAGATCGCTGAGATAGGTGCCT
CACTGATTAAGCATTGGTAAGCAGAGCATTACGCTGACTTGACGGGACGGCGCAAGCTCATGACCAAAAT
CCCTTAACGTGAGTTACGCGCGCGTCGTTCCACTGAGCGTCAGACCCCGTAGAAAAGATCAAAGGATCTT
CTTGAGATCCTTTTTTTCTGCGCGTAATCTGCTGCTTGCAAACAAAAAAACCACCGCTACCAGCGGTGGT
TTGTTTGCCGGATCAAGAGCTACCAACTCTTTTTCCGAAGGTAACTGGCTTCAGCAGAGCGCAGATACCA
AATACTGTTCTTCTAGTGTAGCCGTAGTTAGCCCACCACTTCAAGAACTCTGTAGCACCGCCTACATACC
TCGCTCTGCTAATCCTGTTACCAGTGGCTGCTGCCAGTGGCGATAAGTCGTGTCTTACCGGGTTGGACTC
AAGACGATAGTTACCGGATAAGGCGCAGCGGTCGGGCTGAACGGGGGGTTCGTGCACACAGCCCAGCTTG
GAGCGAACGACCTACACCGAACTGAGATACCTACAGCGTGAGCTATGAGAAAGCGCCACGCTTCCCGAAG
GGAGAAAGGCGGACAGGTATCCGGTAAGCGGCAGGGTCGGAACAGGAGAGCGCACGAGGGAGCTTCCAGG
GGGAAACGCCTGGTATCTTTATAGTCCTGTCGGGTTTCGCCACCTCTGACTTGAGCGTCGATTTTTGTGA
TGCTCGTCAGGGGGGCGGAGCCTATGGAAAAACGCCAGCAACGCGGCCTTTTTACGGTTCCTGGCCTTTT
GCTGGCCTTTTGCTCACATGTTCTTTCCTGCGTTATCCCCTGATTCTGTGGATAACCGTATTACCGCCTT
TGAGTGAGCTGATACCGCTCGCCGCAGCCGAACGACCGAGCGCAGCGAGTCAGTGAGCGAGGAAGCGGAA
GGCGAGAGTAGGGAACTGCCAGGCATCAAACTAAGCAGAAGGCCCCTGACGGATGGCCTTTTTGCGTTTC
TACAAACTCTTTCTGTGTT
